Addgene plasmid #18768: MSCV Akt K179A mut
Depositing lab: Scott Lowe. Depositing organization: Cold Spring Harbor Laboratory.
Backbone
  Vector backbone: MSCV
  Backbone manufacturer: Clontech
  Vector type: Mammalian Expression, Retroviral
Growth in bacteria
  Bacterial resistance: Ampicillin, 100 μg/mL
  Growth temperature: 37°C
  Growth strain: DH5alpha
  Copy number: High Copy
Gene/Insert
  Gene/Insert name: Akt (alt name: AKT)
  Species: H. sapiens (human)
  Insert size (bp): 1604
  Mutation: K->A mutation
  Entrez Gene: AKT1 (a.k.a. AKT, PKB, PKB-ALPHA, PRKBA, RAC, RAC-ALPHA)
  Tag / fusion protein: HA (N terminal on insert)
  Cloning method: Restriction Enzyme; 5′ cloning site BglII (unknown if destroyed); 3′ cloning site EcoRI (unknown if destroyed)
  Sequencing primers: 5′ pLXSN 5'
Terms and licenses: Academic/Nonprofit Terms; Industry Terms: Not Available to Industry
How to cite: MSCV Akt K179A mut was a gift from Scott Lowe (Addgene plasmid # 18768 ; http://n2t.net/addgene:18768 ; RRID:Addgene_18768)
