[The description below was written by a language model from this plasmid's Addgene catalogue record.]
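Description:
MSCV Akt K179A mut is a retroviral mammalian expression plasmid built on the MSCV (murine stem cell virus) backbone from Clontech. It is maintained in E. coli as a high-copy plasmid under ampicillin selection. In vectors of this family, the cargo lies between retroviral long terminal repeats together with a packaging signal. Transfection into a packaging cell line therefore yields replication-defective virus that integrates the cassette stably into dividing target cells, and the 5′ LTR generally acts as the promoter for the inserted gene. The record does not include a feature table. It also does not state which MSCV variant was used, whether a mammalian selection marker or reporter is present, or explicitly which promoter drives the insert.

The payload is a human AKT1 (Akt/PKB alpha) cDNA of about 1.6 kb, cloned by restriction digestion between BglII and EcoRI sites and carrying an N-terminal HA epitope tag for detecting or immunoprecipitating the expressed protein. The insert bears a lysine-to-alanine substitution, given in the construct name as K179A. Lysine 179 lies in the ATP-binding region of the Akt kinase domain, and mutating it is a standard way of generating a catalytically inactive kinase, although the record does not itself describe the functional consequence. A construct like this typically serves as a kinase-dead control alongside wild-type or activated Akt, or as a potentially interfering mutant. This helps test whether phenotypes seen after retroviral transduction of mammalian cells, such as effects on survival, growth or PI3K-pathway signalling, depend on Akt catalytic activity.
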