>Addgene plasmid #18768 | MSCV Akt K179A mut | addgene partial sequence | sequence record 24641 | pLXSN-5
NNNNNNNNNNNNNNNCCCTCNCTCCTTCTCTAGGCGCCGGAATTAGATCTTAAGCTTGTCGACCATGGGC
TGCGTTTGCTCGTCGAATCCCGAGGACGACGCTGCTTACCCATACGATGTTCCAGATTACGCTTCGCATA
TGAGCGACGTGGCTATTGTGAAGGAGGGTTGGCTGCACAAACGAGGGGAGTACATCAAGACCTGGCGGCC
ACGCTACTTCCTCCTCAAGAATGATGGCACCTTCATTGGCTACAAGGAGCGGCCGCAGGATGTGGACCAA
CGTGAGGCTCCCCTCAACAACTTCTCTGTGGCGCAGTGCCAGCTGATGAAGACGGAGCGGCCCCGGCCCA
ACACCTTCATCATCCGCTGCCTGCAGTGGACCACTGTCATCGAACGCACCTTCCATGTGGAGACTCCTGA
GGAGCGGGAGGAGTGGACAACCGCCATCCAGACTGTGGCTGACGGCCTCAAGAAGCAGGAGGAGGAGGAG
ATGGACTTCCGGTCGGGCTCACCCAGTGACAACTCAGGGGCTGAAGAGATGGAGGTGTCCCTGGCCAAGC
CCAAGCACCGCGTGACCATGAACGAGTTTGAGTACCTGAAGCTGCTGGGCAAGGGCACTTTCGGCAAGGT
GATCCTNNNNNNNNNNNNNGNNNNNNNGGCNNNNNNNNNACNCCATGGCGATCCTCAAGAAGGAAGTCAT
CGTGGCCNANGACGAGGTGGCCCACACACTCACCGAGAACCGCGTCCTGCAGAACTCCNGCACCCCTTCC
TCACAGCCCTGAAGTACTCTTTCCAGACCCACGACCGCCTCTGN
