>Addgene plasmid #18768 | MSCV Akt K179A mut | addgene partial sequence | sequence record 24642 | hAkt-R 5'-acttcagggctgtgaggaag-3'
NNNNNNNNGCNNNNGCGGTTCTCGGTGAGTGTGTGGGCCACCTCGTCCTTGGCCACGATGACTTCCTTCT
TGAGGATCGCCATGGCGTAGTAGCGGCCTGTGGCCTTCTCCTTCACCAGGATCACCTTGCCGAAAGTGCC
CTTGCCCAGCAGCTTCAGGTACTCAAACTCGTTCATGGTCACGCGGTGCTTGGGCTTGGCCAGGGACACC
TCCATCTCTTCAGCCCCTGAGTTGTCACTGGGTGAGCCCGACCGGAAGTCCATCTCCTCCTCCTCCTGCT
TCTTGAGGCCGTCAGCCACAGTCTGGATGGCGGTTGTCCACTCCTCCCGCTCCTCAGGAGTCTCCACATG
GAAGGTGCGTTCGATGACAGTGGTCCACTGCAGGCAGCGGATGATGAAGGTGTTGGGCCGGGGCCGCTCC
GTCTTCATCAGCTGGCACTGCGCCACAGAGAAGTTGTTGAGGGGAGCCTCACGTTGGTCCACATCCTGCG
GCCGCTCCTTGTAGCCAATGAAGGTGCCATCATTCTTGAGGAGGAAGTAGCGTGGCCGCCAGGTCTTGAT
GTACTCCCCTCGTTTGTGCAGCCAACCCTCCTTCACAATAGCCACGTCGCTCATATGCGAAGCGTAATCT
GGAACATCGTATGGGTAAGCAGCGTCGTCCTCGGGNNNNNNGAGCAAACGCAGCCCATGGTCGACAAGCT
TAAGATCTAATTCCGGCGCCTAGAGAAGGAGTGAGGGCTGGATAAAGGGAGGATCGAGGCGGGGTCGAAC
GAGGAGGTTCNAAGGGGGANANACGGGGCGGATGGAGGN
